Addgene plasmid #39106: VAT1L
Purpose: Bacterial expression for structure determination; may not be full ORF
Depositing lab: Nicola Burgess-Brown. Depositing organization: University of Oxford.
Backbone
  Vector backbone: pNIC28-Bsa4
  Backbone manufacturer: SGC
  Vector type: Bacterial Expression
Growth in bacteria
  Bacterial resistance: Kanamycin, 50 μg/mL
  Growth temperature: 37°C
  Growth strain: Mach1
  Copy number: Low Copy
Gene/Insert
  Gene/Insert name: VAT1L (alt names: KIAA1576 protein: vesicle amine transport protein 1 homolog (T. californica)-like; PDB:4A27)
  Species: H. sapiens (human)
  Insert size (bp): 1141
  GenBank ID: KIAA1576 protein: vesicle amine transport protein 1 homolog (T. californica)-like
  Entrez Gene: VAT1L
  Tag / fusion protein: His Tev (N terminal on insert)
  Cloning method: Ligation Independent Cloning
  Sequencing primers: 5′ T7; 3′ T7-term
Terms and licenses: Academic/Nonprofit Terms; Industry Terms: Not Available to Industry
How to cite: VAT1L was a gift from Nicola Burgess-Brown (Addgene plasmid # 39106 ; http://n2t.net/addgene:39106 ; RRID:Addgene_39106)
