[The description below was written by a language model from this plasmid's Addgene catalogue record.]
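Description:
VAT1L is a bacterial expression plasmid built on the pNIC28-Bsa4 backbone from the Structural Genomics Consortium, designed to produce recombinant human protein in E. coli for structural studies. It is selected with kanamycin and is recorded as low copy. The record gives no feature table, so the origin of replication and the exact regulatory elements are not listed. The use of T7 and T7-terminator sequencing primers indicates that the insert sits between T7 promoter and terminator sequences, which would imply expression in a host supplying T7 RNA polymerase, although the promoter itself is not explicitly stated.

The insert is an approximately 1.1 kb fragment of human VAT1L (also known as KIAA1576, the vesicle amine transport protein 1 homolog-like protein), introduced by ligation-independent cloning. The record cautions that it may not be the full open reading frame, which is typical of constructs trimmed to a domain boundary that expresses and crystallises well. The protein carries an N-terminal histidine tag followed by a TEV protease recognition site. The tag allows capture by immobilised metal affinity chromatography, and TEV cleavage then removes it to leave near-native protein.

The stated purpose is bacterial expression for structure determination, and the entry is linked to a deposited Protein Data Bank structure of VAT1L. This suggests that this construct, or one closely matching it, yielded the crystallised material. It is therefore useful as a validated source of soluble VAT1L for crystallography, biophysical characterisation or biochemical assays.
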