>Addgene plasmid #39106 | VAT1L | depositor partial sequence | sequence record 49163 | VAT1L sequence 1141 bps
CATATGCACCATCATCATCATCATTCTTCTGGTGTAGATCTGGGTACCGAGAACCTGTACTTCCAATCCA
TGGAGATGCGCGCGGTGGTGCTGGCTGGCTTCGGGGGGCTCAACAAGCTGCGGCTCTTCAGGAAGGCCAT
GCCCGAGCCTCAGGACGGCGAGCTCAAGATCCGCGTCAAAGCCTGTGGATTAAACTTCATTGACTTGATG
GTGCGACAAGGGAATATTGACAACCCTCCCAAGACTCCCCTGGTGCCAGGATTTGAGTGTTCTGGGATTG
TTGAAGCTCTGGGGGACAGCGTGAAAGGATATGAGATTGGAGACCGTGTCATGGCATTTGTCAATTACAA
TGCCTGGGCAGAGGTGGTCTGCACACCAGTGGAGTTTGTCTACAAGATCCCGGATGACATGAGCTTCTCG
GAGGCTGCTGCATTCCCCATGAACTTCGTCACAGCCTATGTGATGCTGTTTGAAGTTGCCAACCTCCGGG
AAGGGATGTCTGTGCTCGTGCACTCAGCTGGTGGGGGCGTGGGTCAAGCTGTGGCTCAGCTGTGTTCCAC
TGTCCCCAACGTGACTGTCTTTGGAACAGCCTCTACTTTCAAGCATGAAGCAATCAAAGACTCTGTGACC
CACCTCTTTGACAGAAATGCAGACTACGTGCAAGAAGTTAAAAGAATCTCTGCTGAAGGTGTGGACATCG
TTTTGGATTGCCTCTGTGGGGACAACACTGGAAAAGGTCTCAGTCTTCTCAAACCCCTGGGAACCTACAT
TTTATATGGCTCATCCAACATGGTAACTGGAGAGACCAAGAGCTTCTTCAGCTTTGCAAAATCATGGTGG
CAGGTGGAGAAGGTGAACCCCATCAAGCTGTATGAGGAGAACAAAGTCATCGCGGGGTTTTCCCTTTTAA
ATCTGCTCTTCAAACAAGGCCGGGCGGGCCTCATTCGGGGAGTGGTGGAAAAACTCATAGGGCTCTACAA
CCAGAAGAAGATCAAGCCTGTGGTGGACTCCTTGTGGGCTCTGGAGGAGGTGAAGGAGGCCATGCAGCGG
ATTCACGACCGAGGGAACATTGGCAAGTTAATTCTGGATGTAGAAAAGACCCCAACTCCACTGTGACAGT
AAAGGTGGATACGGATCCGAA
