>Addgene plasmid #39106 | VAT1L | addgene partial sequence | sequence record 51898 | T7_term
TAGCAGCCGGATCTCAGTGGTGGTGGTGGTGGTGCTCGAGTGCGGCCGCAAGCTTGTCGACGGAGCTCGA
ATTCGGATCCGTATCCACCTTTACTGTCACAGTGGAGTTGGGGTCTTTTCTACATCCAGAATTAACTTGC
CAATGTTCCCTCGGTCGTGAATCCGCTGCATGGCCTCCTTCACCTCCTCCAGAGCCCACAAGGAGTCCAC
CACAGGCTTGATCTTCTTCTGGTTGTAGAGCCCTATGAGTTTTTCCACCACTCCCCGAATGAGGCCCGCC
CGGCCTTGTTTGAAGAGCAGATTTAAAAGGGAAAACCCCGCGATGACTTTGTTCTCCTCATACAGCTTGA
TGGGGTTCACCTTCTCCACCTGCCACCATGATTTTGCAAAGCTGAAGAAGCTCTTGGTCTCTCCAGTTAC
CATGTTGGATGAGCCATATAAAATGTAGGTTCCCAGGGGTTTGAGAAGACTGAGACCTTTTCCAGTGTTG
TCCCCACAGAGGCAATCCAAAACGATGTCCACACCTTCAGCAGAGATTCTTTTAACTTCTTGCACGTAGT
CTGCATTTCTGTCAAAGAGGTGGGTCACAGAGTCTTTGATTGCTTCATGCTTGAAAGTAGAGGCTGTTCC
AAAGACAGTCACGTTGGGGACAGTGGAACACAGCTGAGCCACAGCTTGACCCACGCCCCCACCAGCTGAG
TGCACGAGCACAGACATCCCTTCCCGGAGGTTGGCAACTTCAAACAGCATCACATAGGCTGTGACGAAGT
TCATGGGGAATGCAGCAGCCTCCGAGAAGCTCATGTCATCCGGGATCTTGTAGACAAACTCCACTGGTGT
GCAGACCACCTCTGCCCAGGCATTGTAATTGACAAATGCCATGACACGGTCTCCAATCTCATATCCTTTC
ACGCTGTCCCCCAGAGCT
