>Addgene plasmid #39106 | VAT1L | addgene partial sequence | sequence record 51899 | T7 5'-TAATACGACTCACTATAGGG-3'
ATTTTGTTTAACTTTAAGAAGGAGATATACATATGCACCATCATCATCATCATTCTTCTGGTGTAGATCT
GGGTACCGAGAACCTGTACTTCCAATCCATGGAGATGCGCGCGGTGGTGCTGGCTGGCTTCGGGGGGCTC
AACAAGCTGCGGCTCTTCAGGAAGGCCATGCCCGAGCCTCAGGACGGCGAGCTCAAGATCCGCGTCAAAG
CCTGTGGATTAAACTTCATTGACTTGATGGTGCGACAAGGGAATATTGACAACCCTCCCAAGACTCCCCT
GGTGCCAGGATTTGAGTGTTCTGGGATTGTTGAAGCTCTGGGGGACAGCGTGAAAGGATATGAGATTGGA
GACCGTGTCATGGCATTTGTCAATTACAATGCCTGGGCAGAGGTGGTCTGCACACCAGTGGAGTTTGTCT
ACAAGATCCCGGATGACATGAGCTTCTCGGAGGCTGCTGCATTCCCCATGAACTTCGTCACAGCCTATGT
GATGCTGTTTGAAGTTGCCAACCTCCGGGAAGGGATGTCTGTGCTCGTGCACTCAGCTGGTGGGGGCGTG
GGTCAAGCTGTGGCTCAGCTGTGTTCCACTGTCCCCAACGTGACTGTCTTTGGAACAGCCTCTACTTTCA
AGCATGAAGCAATCAAAGACTCTGTGACCCACCTCTTTGACAGAAATGCAGACTACGTGCAAGAAGTTAA
AAGAATCTCTGCTGAAGGTGTGGACATCGTTTTGGATTGCCTCTGTGGGGACAACACTGGAAAAGGTCTC
AGTCTTCTCAAACCCCTGGGAACCTACATTTTATATGGCTCATCCAACATGGTAACTGGAGAGACCAAGA
GCTTCTTCAGCTTTGCAAAATCATGGTGGCAGGTGGAGAAGGTGAACCCC
